Addgene plasmid #18253: T4 Lysozyme T26S WT*
Depositing lab: Brian Matthews. Depositing organization: University of Oregon.
Backbone
  Vector backbone: pHS1403
  Backbone size w/o insert (bp): 5000
  Vector type: Bacterial Expression
Growth in bacteria
  Bacterial resistance: Ampicillin, 100 μg/mL
  Growth temperature: 37°C
  Growth strain: DH5alpha
  Copy number: High Copy
Gene/Insert
  Gene/Insert name: T4 Lysozyme (alt name: AT26S)
  Species: Bacteriophage T4
  Insert size (bp): 600
  Mutation: T26S WT*
  GenBank ID: NP_049736
  Entrez Gene: e (a.k.a. T4p123)
  Cloning method: Restriction Enzyme; 5′ cloning site BamHI (not destroyed); 3′ cloning site HindIII (not destroyed)
  Sequencing primers: 5′ na; 3′ GGCGTATCACGAGGCCC
Terms and licenses: Academic/Nonprofit Terms; Industry Terms: Not Available to Industry
Depositor comments: The BamHI site is 27 bp from the ATG and the HindIII site is 115 bp from the stop.
How to cite: T4 Lysozyme T26S WT* was a gift from Brian Matthews (Addgene plasmid # 18253 ; http://n2t.net/addgene:18253 ; RRID:Addgene_18253)
