[The description below was written by a language model from this plasmid's Addgene catalogue record.]
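Description:
T4 Lysozyme T26S WT* is a bacterial expression plasmid built on the pHS1403 backbone (about 5 kb without insert) that carries a mutant form of the bacteriophage T4 lysozyme gene (gene e). It is a high-copy plasmid propagated in E. coli under ampicillin selection. The record does not name the origin of replication or the promoter driving expression, and no feature table is provided, so the regulatory elements of the backbone cannot be described from the information given.

The insert is roughly 600 bp and was cloned by restriction digestion between a BamHI site at the 5′ end and a HindIII site at the 3′ end, both of which remain intact. According to the depositor's note, the BamHI site lies 27 bp from the start codon and the HindIII site 115 bp from the stop codon, so the fragment includes short flanking untranslated regions and can be excised or transferred as a cassette. The encoded protein carries the T26S substitution, replacing threonine 26 with serine, in the "WT*" background. In the T4 lysozyme literature that designation generally refers to the cysteine-free pseudo-wild-type protein used as a reference for mutational studies, although the record itself does not spell out the WT* changes. No tags, fusion partners or reporters are listed.

The record gives no explicit purpose, but the construct fits production of a point-mutant lysozyme in bacteria for comparison with the parent protein, for example in studies of structure, stability or activity.
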