>Addgene plasmid #18253 | T4 Lysozyme T26S WT* | addgene partial sequence | sequence record 24040 | 3primeUP
GAAAAAGCCCGCTCATTAGGCGGGCTCAGATCTGCTCATGTTTGACAGCTTATCATCGATAAGCTTCGGC
AATAAATTCTTGATATGTTTTCATATGTTTCCTTTAAATATTTTAATTAGTAATTGTCTATTCAAGTAAT
TGTGAATATACTATCACAATTCCAAGAGAAAGTAAACAGCTTTATAGATTTTTATACGCGTCCCAAGTGC
CAGTTCTAAACGTTGTAATGACTCGTTTTGCGCGATTAGGTGTTTGATTATACCATCTACTTTTAGCTAA
GTTAACTGCTGCTTCATCCCAGCGTTTTTGTTGAAGCATACGTAAAGAGTTAGTAAATCCTGCCACACCG
GTTTCTCCCATTTGGAAAACCATATTAATCAATGCAGCGCGACGAACCGCATCAAGAGAATCATAAACCG
GTTTTAATTTAGCATTTCTCAGAATTCCGCGAACAGCAGCATCAACATCCTGATTAAAGAGTTTTTCAGC
CTCATCTTTTGTAATTACACCATTAGTATTACGCCCAATAGCTTTATCTAATTCAGATTTAGCAGCATTA
AGTGATGGACTTTTTGTAAGCAAATGACCGATACCAATAGAGTAATAGCCTTCTGTGTCTTTATAGATTT
TAAGTCTAAGACCTTCATCTATACGTAACATTTCAAATATATTCATAATACCTCCTAAGCATCGATGGAT
CCTGTTTCCTGTGTGAAATTGTTATCCGCTCACATTCCACACATTATACGAGCCGATGATAATGTCACAG
GGGANGGGAGNAGCTGANCTGTTCNGGNGAATGTANCGNCCATCACCATAACAGCGAGATATGCACNGGG
AGGAGANCACNGGC
